>Addgene plasmid #98948 | pCEP4-myc-CCR5 | depositor full sequence | sequence record 193387 | pCEP4-myc-CCR5 sequence 11361 bps
GCCCCGCCGCCGGACGAACTAAACCTGACTACGGCATCTCTGCCCCTTCTTCGCTGGTACGAGGAGCGCT
TTTGTTTTGTATTCGGGGCAGTGCATGTAATCCCTTCAGTTGGTTGGTACAACTTGCCAACTGGGCCCTG
TTCCACATGTGACACGGGGGGGGACCAAACACAAAGGGGTTCTCTGACTGTAGTTGACATCCTTATAAAT
GGATGTGCACATTTGCCAACACTGAGTGGCTTTCATCCTGGAGCAGACTTTGCATGCTGTGGACTGCAAC
ACAACATTGCCTTTATGTGTAACTCTTGGCTGAAGCTCTTACACCAATGCTGGGGGACATGTACCTCCCA
GGGGCCCAGGAAGACTACGGGAGGCTACACCAACGTCAATCAGAGGGGCCTGTGTAGCTACCGATAAGCG
GACCCTCAAGAGGGCATTAGCAATAGTGTTTATAAGGCCCCCTTGTTAACCCTAAACGGGTAGCATATGC
TTCCCGGGTAGTAGTATATACTATCCAGACTAACCCTAATTCAATAGCATATGTTACCCAACGGGAAGCA
TATGCTATCGAATTAGGGTTAGTAAAAGGGTCCTAAGGAACAGCGATATCTCCCACCCCATGAGCTGTCA
CGGTTTTATTTACATGGGGTCAGGATTCCACGAGGGTAGTGAACCATTTTAGTCACAAGGGCAGTGGCTG
AAGATCAAGGAGCGGGCAGTGAACTCTCCTGAATCTTCGCCTGCTTCTTCATTCTCCTTCGTTTAGCTAA
TAGAATAACTGCTGAGTTGTGAACAGTAAGGTGTATGTGAGGTGCTCGAAAACAAGGTTTCAGGTGACGC
CCCCAGAATAAAATTTGGACGGGGGGTTCAGTGGTGGCATTGTGCTATGACACCAATATAACCCTCACAA
ACCCCTTGGGCAATAAATACTAGTGTAGGAATGAAACATTCTGAATATCTTTAACAATAGAAATCCATGG
GGTGGGGACAAGCCGTAAAGACTGGATGTCCATCTCACACGAATTTATGGCTATGGGCAACACATAATCC
TAGTGCAATATGATACTGGGGTTATTAAGATGTGTCCCAGGCAGGGACCAAGACAGGTGAACCATGTTGT
TACACTCTATTTGTAACAAGGGGAAAGAGAGTGGACGCCGACAGCAGCGGACTCCACTGGTTGTCTCTAA
CACCCCCGAAAATTAAACGGGGCTCCACGCCAATGGGGCCCATAAACAAAGACAAGTGGCCACTCTTTTT
TTTGAAATTGTGGAGTGGGGGCACGCGTCAGCCCCCACACGCCGCCCTGCGGTTTTGGACTGTAAAATAA
GGGTGTAATAACTTGGCTGATTGTAACCCCGCTAACCACTGCGGTCAAACCACTTGCCCACAAAACCACT
AATGGCACCCCGGGGAATACCTGCATAAGTAGGTGGGCGGGCCAAGATAGGGGCGCGATTGCTGCGATCT
GGAGGACAAATTACACACACTTGCGCCTGAGCGCCAAGCACAGGGTTGTTGGTCCTCATATTCACGAGGT
CGCTGAGAGCACGGTGGGCTAATGTTGCCATGGGTAGCATATACTACCCAAATATCTGGATAGCATATGC
TATCCTAATCTATATCTGGGTAGCATAGGCTATCCTAATCTATATCTGGGTAGCATATGCTATCCTAATC
TATATCTGGGTAGTATATGCTATCCTAATTTATATCTGGGTAGCATAGGCTATCCTAATCTATATCTGGG
TAGCATATGCTATCCTAATCTATATCTGGGTAGTATATGCTATCCTAATCTGTATCCGGGTAGCATATGC
TATCCTAATAGAGATTAGGGTAGTATATGCTATCCTAATTTATATCTGGGTAGCATATACTACCCAAATA
TCTGGATAGCATATGCTATCCTAATCTATATCTGGGTAGCATATGCTATCCTAATCTATATCTGGGTAGC
ATAGGCTATCCTAATCTATATCTGGGTAGCATATGCTATCCTAATCTATATCTGGGTAGTATATGCTATC
CTAATTTATATCTGGGTAGCATAGGCTATCCTAATCTATATCTGGGTAGCATATGCTATCCTAATCTATA
TCTGGGTAGTATATGCTATCCTAATCTGTATCCGGGTAGCATATGCTATCCTCATGCATATACAGTCAGC
ATATGATACCCAGTAGTAGAGTGGGAGTGCTATCCTTTGCATATGCCGCCACCTCCCAAGGGGGCGTGAA
TTTTCGCTGCTTGTCCTTTTCCTGCATGCTGGTTGCTCCCATTCTTAGGTGAATTTAAGGAGGCCAGGCT
AAAGCCGTCGCATGTCTGATTGCTCACCAGGTAAATGTCGCTAATGTTTTCCAACGCGAGAAGGTGTTGA
GCGCGGAGCTGAGTGACGTGACAACATGGGTATGCCCAATTGCCCCATGTTGGGAGGACGAAAATGGTGA
CAAGACAGATGGCCAGAAATACACCAACAGCACGCATGATGTCTACTGGGGATTTATTCTTTAGTGCGGG
GGAATACACGGCTTTTAATACGATTGAGGGCGTCTCCTAACAAGTTACATCACTCCTGCCCTTCCTCACC
CTCATCTCCATCACCTCCTTCATCTCCGTCATCTCCGTCATCACCCTCCGCGGCAGCCCCTTCCACCATA
GGTGGAAACCAGGGAGGCAAATCTACTCCATCGTCAAAGCTGCACACAGTCACCCTGATATTGCAGGTAG
GAGCGGGCTTTGTCATAACAAGGTCCTTAATCGCATCCTTCAAAACCTCAGCAAATATATGAGTTTGTAA
AAAGACCATGAAATAACAGACAATGGACTCCCTTAGCGGGCCAGGTTGTGGGCCGGGTCCAGGGGCCATT
CCAAAGGGGAGACGACTCAATGGTGTAAGACGACATTGTGGAATAGCAAGGGCAGTTCCTCGCCTTAGGT
TGTAAAGGGAGGTCTTACTACCTCCATATACGAACACACCGGCGACCCAAGTTCCTTCGTCGGTAGTCCT
TTCTACGTGACTCCTAGCCAGGAGAGCTCTTAAACCTTCTGCAATGTTCTCAAATTTCGGGTTGGAACCT
CCTTGACCACGATGCTTTCCAAACCACCCTCCTTTTTTGCGCCTGCCTCCATCACCCTGACCCCGGGGTC
CAGTGCTTGGGCCTTCTCCTGGGTCATCTGCGGGGCCCTGCTCTATCGCTCCCGGGGGCACGTCAGGCTC
ACCATCTGGGCCACCTTCTTGGTGGTATTCAAAATAATCGGCTTCCCCTACAGGGTGGAAAAATGGCCTT
CTACCTGGAGGGGGCCTGCGCGGTGGAGACCCGGATGATGATGACTGACTACTGGGACTCCTGGGCCTCT
TTTCTCCACGTCCACGACCTCTCCCCCTGGCTCTTTCACGACTTCCCCCCCTGGCTCTTTCACGTCCTCT
ACCCCGGCGGCCTCCACTACCTCCTCGACCCCGGCCTCCACTACCTCCTCGACCCCGGCCTCCACTGCCT
CCTCGACCCCGGCCTCCACCTCCTGCTCCTGCCCCTCCTGCTCCTGCCCCTCCTCCTGCTCCTGCCCCTC
CTGCCCCTCCTGCTCCTGCCCCTCCTGCCCCTCCTGCTCCTGCCCCTCCTGCCCCTCCTGCTCCTGCCCC
TCCTGCCCCTCCTCCTGCTCCTGCCCCTCCTGCCCCTCCTCCTGCTCCTGCCCCTCCTGCCCCTCCTGCT
CCTGCCCCTCCTGCCCCTCCTGCTCCTGCCCCTCCTGCCCCTCCTGCTCCTGCCCCTCCTGCTCCTGCCC
CTCCTGCTCCTGCCCCTCCTGCTCCTGCCCCTCCTGCCCCTCCTGCCCCTCCTCCTGCTCCTGCCCCTCC
TGCTCCTGCCCCTCCTGCCCCTCCTGCCCCTCCTGCTCCTGCCCCTCCTCCTGCTCCTGCCCCTCCTGCC
CCTCCTGCCCCTCCTCCTGCTCCTGCCCCTCCTGCCCCTCCTCCTGCTCCTGCCCCTCCTCCTGCTCCTG
CCCCTCCTGCCCCTCCTGCCCCTCCTCCTGCTCCTGCCCCTCCTGCCCCTCCTCCTGCTCCTGCCCCTCC
TCCTGCTCCTGCCCCTCCTGCCCCTCCTGCCCCTCCTCCTGCTCCTGCCCCTCCTCCTGCTCCTGCCCCT
CCTGCCCCTCCTGCCCCTCCTGCCCCTCCTCCTGCTCCTGCCCCTCCTCCTGCTCCTGCCCCTCCTGCTC
CTGCCCCTCCCGCTCCTGCTCCTGCTCCTGTTCCACCGTGGGTCCCTTTGCAGCCAATGCAACTTGGACG
TTTTTGGGGTCTCCGGACACCATCTCTATGTCTTGGCCCTGATCCTGAGCCGCCCGGGGCTCCTGGTCTT
CCGCCTCCTCGTCCTCGTCCTCTTCCCCGTCCTCGTCCATGGTTATCACCCCCTCTTCTTTGAGGTCCAC
TGCCGCCGGAGCCTTCTGGTCCAGATGTGTCTCCCTTCTCTCCTAGGCCATTTCCAGGTCCTGTACCTGG
CCCCTCGTCAGACATGATTCACACTAAAAGAGATCAATAGACATCTTTATTAGACGACGCTCAGTGAATA
CAGGGAGTGCAGACTCCTGCCCCCTCCAACAGCCCCCCCACCCTCATCCCCTTCATGGTCGCTGTCAGAC
AGATCCAGGTCTGAAAATTCCCCATCCTCCGAACCATCCTCGTCCTCATCACCAATTACTCGCAGCCCGG
AAAACTCCCGCTGAACATCCTCAAGATTTGCGTCCTGAGCCTCAAGCCAGGCCTCAAATTCCTCGTCCCC
CTTTTTGCTGGACGGTAGGGATGGGGATTCTCGGGACCCCTCCTCTTCCTCTTCAAGGTCACCAGACAGA
GATGCTACTGGGGCAACGGAAGAAAAGCTGGGTGCGGCCTGTGAGGATCAGCTTATCGATGATAAGCTGT
CAAACATGAGAATTCTTGAAGACGAAAGGGCCTCGTGATACGCCTATTTTTATAGGTTAATGTCATGATA
ATAATGGTTTCTTAGACGTCAGGTGGCACTTTTCGGGGAAATGTGCGCGGAACCCCTATTTGTTTATTTT
TCTAAATACATTCAAATATGTATCCGCTCATGAGACAATAACCCTGATAAATGCTTCAATAATATTGAAA
AAGGAAGAGTATGAGTATTCAACATTTCCGTGTCGCCCTTATTCCCTTTTTTGCGGCATTTTGCCTTCCT
GTTTTTGCTCACCCAGAAACGCTGGTGAAAGTAAAAGATGCTGAAGATCAGTTGGGTGCACGAGTGGGTT
ACATCGAACTGGATCTCAACAGCGGTAAGATCCTTGAGAGTTTTCGCCCCGAAGAACGTTTTCCAATGAT
GAGCACTTTTAAAGTTCTGCTATGTGGCGCGGTATTATCCCGTGTTGACGCCGGGCAAGAGCAACTCGGT
CGCCGCATACACTATTCTCAGAATGACTTGGTTGAGTACTCACCAGTCACAGAAAAGCATCTTACGGATG
GCATGACAGTAAGAGAATTATGCAGTGCTGCCATAACCATGAGTGATAACACTGCGGCCAACTTACTTCT
GACAACGATCGGAGGACCGAAGGAGCTAACCGCTTTTTTGCACAACATGGGGGATCATGTAACTCGCCTT
GATCGTTGGGAACCGGAGCTGAATGAAGCCATACCAAACGACGAGCGTGACACCACGATGCCTGCAGCAA
TGGCAACAACGTTGCGCAAACTATTAACTGGCGAACTACTTACTCTAGCTTCCCGGCAACAATTAATAGA
CTGGATGGAGGCGGATAAAGTTGCAGGACCACTTCTGCGCTCGGCCCTTCCGGCTGGCTGGTTTATTGCT
GATAAATCTGGAGCCGGTGAGCGTGGGTCTCGCGGTATCATTGCAGCACTGGGGCCAGATGGTAAGCCCT
CCCGTATCGTAGTTATCTACACGACGGGGAGTCAGGCAACTATGGATGAACGAAATAGACAGATCGCTGA
GATAGGTGCCTCACTGATTAAGCATTGGTAACTGTCAGACCAAGTTTACTCATATATACTTTAGATTGAT
TTAAAACTTCATTTTTAATTTAAAAGGATCTAGGTGAAGATCCTTTTTGATAATCTCATGACCAAAATCC
CTTAACGTGAGTTTTCGTTCCACTGAGCGTCAGACCCCGTAGAAAAGATCAAAGGATCTTCTTGAGATCC
TTTTTTTCTGCGCGTAATCTGCTGCTTGCAAACAAAAAAACCACCGCTACCAGCGGTGGTTTGTTTGCCG
GATCAAGAGCTACCAACTCTTTTTCCGAAGGTAACTGGCTTCAGCAGAGCGCAGATACCAAATACTGTCC
TTCTAGTGTAGCCGTAGTTAGGCCACCACTTCAAGAACTCTGTAGCACCGCCTACATACCTCGCTCTGCT
AATCCTGTTACCAGTGGCTGCTGCCAGTGGCGATAAGTCGTGTCTTACCGGGTTGGACTCAAGACGATAG
TTACCGGATAAGGCGCAGCGGTCGGGCTGAACGGGGGGTTCGTGCACACAGCCCAGCTTGGAGCGAACGA
CCTACACCGAACTGAGATACCTACAGCGTGAGCTATGAGAAAGCGCCACGCTTCCCGAAGGGAGAAAGGC
GGACAGGTATCCGGTAAGCGGCAGGGTCGGAACAGGAGAGCGCACGAGGGAGCTTCCAGGGGGAAACGCC
TGGTATCTTTATAGTCCTGTCGGGTTTCGCCACCTCTGACTTGAGCGTCGATTTTTGTGATGCTCGTCAG
GGGGGCGGAGCCTATGGAAAAACGCCAGCAACGCGGCCTTTTTACGGTTCCTGGCCTTTTGCTGGCCTTG
AAGCTGTCCCTGATGGTCGTCATCTACCTGCCTGGACAGCATGGCCTGCAACGCGGGCATCCCGATGCCG
CCGGAAGCGAGAAGAATCATAATGGGGAAGGCCATCCAGCCTCGCGTCGCGAACGCCAGCAAGACGTAGC
CCAGCGCGTCGGCCCCGAGATGCGCCGCGTGCGGCTGCTGGAGATGGCGGACGCGATGGATATGTTCTGC
CAAGGGTTGGTTTGCGCATTCACAGTTCTCCGCAAGAATTGATTGGCTCCAATTCTTGGAGTGGTGAATC
CGTTAGCGAGGTGCCGCCCTGCTTCATCCCCGTGGCCCGTTGCTCGCGTTTGCTGGCGGTGTCCCCGGAA
GAAATATATTTGCATGTCTTTAGTTCTATGATGACACAAACCCCGCCCAGCGTCTTGTCATTGGCGAATT
CGAACACGCAGATGCAGTCGGGGCGGCGCGGTCCGAGGTCCACTTCGCATATTAAGGTGACGCGTGTGGC
CTCGAACACCGAGCGACCCTGCAGCGACCCGCTTAACAGCGTCAACAGCGTGCCGCAGATCCCGGGGGGC
AATGAGATATGAAAAAGCCTGAACTCACCGCGACGTCTGTCGAGAAGTTTCTGATCGAAAAGTTCGACAG
CGTCTCCGACCTGATGCAGCTCTCGGAGGGCGAAGAATCTCGTGCTTTCAGCTTCGATGTAGGAGGGCGT
GGATATGTCCTGCGGGTAAATAGCTGCGCCGATGGTTTCTACAAAGATCGTTATGTTTATCGGCACTTTG
CATCGGCCGCGCTCCCGATTCCGGAAGTGCTTGACATTGGGGAATTCAGCGAGAGCCTGACCTATTGCAT
CTCCCGCCGTGCACAGGGTGTCACGTTGCAAGACCTGCCTGAAACCGAACTGCCCGCTGTTCTGCAGCCG
GTCGCGGAGGCCATGGATGCGATCGCTGCGGCCGATCTTAGCCAGACGAGCGGGTTCGGCCCATTCGGAC
CGCAAGGAATCGGTCAATACACTACATGGCGTGATTTCATATGCGCGATTGCTGATCCCCATGTGTATCA
CTGGCAAACTGTGATGGACGACACCGTCAGTGCGTCCGTCGCGCAGGCTCTCGATGAGCTGATGCTTTGG
GCCGAGGACTGCCCCGAAGTCCGGCACCTCGTGCACGCGGATTTCGGCTCCAACAATGTCCTGACGGACA
ATGGCCGCATAACAGCGGTCATTGACTGGAGCGAGGCGATGTTCGGGGATTCCCAATACGAGGTCGCCAA
CATCTTCTTCTGGAGGCCGTGGTTGGCTTGTATGGAGCAGCAGACGCGCTACTTCGAGCGGAGGCATCCG
GAGCTTGCAGGATCGCCGCGGCTCCGGGCGTATATGCTCCGCATTGGTCTTGACCAACTCTATCAGAGCT
TGGTTGACGGCAATTTCGATGATGCAGCTTGGGCGCAGGGTCGATGCGACGCAATCGTCCGATCCGGAGC
CGGGACTGTCGGGCGTACACAAATCGCCCGCAGAAGCGCGGCCGTCTGGACCGATGGCTGTGTAGAAGTA
CTCGCCGATAGTGGAAACCGACGCCCCAGCACTCGTCCGGATCGGGAGATGGGGGAGGCTAACTGAAACA
CGGAAGGAGACAATACCGGAAGGAACCCGCGCTATGACGGCAATAAAAAGACAGAATAAAACGCACGGGT
GTTGGGTCGTTTGTTCATAAACGCGGGGTTCGGTCCCAGGGCTGGCACTCTGTCGATACCCCACCGAGAC
CCCATTGGGGCCAATACGCCCGCGTTTCTTCCTTTTCCCCACCCCACCCCCCAAGTTCGGGTGAAGGCCC
AGGGCTCGCAGCCAACGTCGGGGCGGCAGGCCCTGCCATAGCCACTGGCCCCGTGGGTTAGGGACGGGGT
CCCCCATGGGGAATGGTTTATGGTTCGTGGGGGTTATTATTTTGGGCGTTGCGTGGGGTCAGGTCCACGA
CTGGACTGAGCAGACAGACCCATGGTTTTTGGATGGCCTGGGCATGGACCGCATGTACTGGCGCGACACG
AACACCGGGCGTCTGTGGCTGCCAAACACCCCCGACCCCCAAAAACCACCGCGCGGATTTCTGGCGTGCC
AAGCTAGTCGACCAATTCTCATGTTTGACAGCTTATCATCGCAGATCCGGGCAACGTTGTTGCCATTGCT
GCAGGCGCAGAACTGGTAGGTATGGAAGATCTATACATTGAATCAATATTGGCAATTAGCCATATTAGTC
ATTGGTTATATAGCATAAATCAATATTGGCTATTGGCCATTGCATACGTTGTATCTATATCATAATATGT
ACATTTATATTGGCTCATGTCCAATATGACCGCCATGTTGACATTGATTATTGACTAGTTATTAATAGTA
ATCAATTACGGGGTCATTAGTTCATAGCCCATATATGGAGTTCCGCGTTACATAACTTACGGTAAATGGC
CCGCCTGGCTGACCGCCCAACGACCCCCGCCCATTGACGTCAATAATGACGTATGTTCCCATAGTAACGC
CAATAGGGACTTTCCATTGACGTCAATGGGTGGAGTATTTACGGTAAACTGCCCACTTGGCAGTACATCA
AGTGTATCATATGCCAAGTCCGCCCCCTATTGACGTCAATGACGGTAAATGGCCCGCCTGGCATTATGCC
CAGTACATGACCTTACGGGACTTTCCTACTTGGCAGTACATCTACGTATTAGTCATCGCTATTACCATGG
TGATGCGGTTTTGGCAGTACACCAATGGGCGTGGATAGCGGTTTGACTCACGGGGATTTCCAAGTCTCCA
CCCCATTGACGTCAATGGGAGTTTGTTTTGGCACCAAAATCAACGGGACTTTCCAAAATGTCGTAATAAC
CCCGCCCCGTTGACGCAAATGGGCGGTAGGCGTGTACGGTGGGAGGTCTATATAAGCAGAGCTCGTTTAG
TGAACCGTCAGATCTCTAGAAGCTGGGTACCAGCTGCTAGCGCCACCATGAAGACCATCATCGCCCTGAG
CTACATCTTCTGCCTGGTGTTCGCCGAGCAAAAGCTGATCTCAGAGGAGGACCTGGGCAGCCCTGGCGGT
GCCGATTATCAAGTGTCAAGTCCAATCTATGACATCAATTATTATACATCGGAGCCCTGCCAAAAAATCA
ATGTGAAGCAAATCGCAGCCCGCCTCCTGCCTCCGCTCTACTCACTGGTGTTCATCTTTGGTTTTGTGGG
CAACATGCTGGTCATCCTCATCCTGATAAACTGCAAAAGGCTGAAGAGCATGACTGACATCTACCTGCTC
AACCTGGCCATCTCTGACCTGTTTTTCCTTCTTACTGTCCCCTTCTGGGCTCACTATGCTGCCGCCCAGT
GGGACTTTGGAAATACAATGTGTCAACTCTTGACAGGGCTCTATTTTATAGGCTTCTTCTCTGGAATCTT
CTTCATCATCCTCCTGACAATCGATAGGTACCTGGCTGTCGTCCATGCTGTGTTTGCTTTAAAAGCCAGG
ACGGTCACCTTTGGGGTGGTGACAAGTGTGATCACTTGGGTGGTGGCTGTGTTTGCGTCTCTCCCAGGAA
TCATCTTTACCAGATCTCAAAAAGAAGGTCTTCATTACACCTGCAGCTCTCATTTTCCATACAGTCAGTA
TCAATTCTGGAAGAATTTCCAGACATTAAAGATAGTCATCTTGGGGCTGGTCCTGCCGCTGCTTGTAATG
GTCATCTGCTACTCGGGAATCCTAAAAACTCTGCTTCGGTGTCGAAATGAGAAGAAGAGGCACAGGGCTG
TGAGGCTTATCTTCACCATCATGATTGTTTATTTTCTCTTCTGGGCTCCCTACAACATTGTCCTTCTCCT
GAACACCTTCCAGGAATTCTTTGGCCTGAATAATTGCAGTAGCTCTAACAGGTTGGACCAAGCTATGCAG
GTGACAGAGACTCTTGGGATGACGCACTGCTGCATCAACCCCATCATCTATGCCTTTGTCGGGGAGAAGT
TCAGAAACTACCTCTTAGTCTTCTTCCAAAAGCACATTGCCAAACGCTTCTGCAAATGCTGTTCTATTTT
CCAGCAAGAGGCTCCCGAGCGAGCAAGCTCAGTTTACACCCGATCCACTGGGGAGCAGGAAATATCTGTG
GGCTTGTGATAACTCGAGGCCGGCAAGGCCGGATCCAGACATGATAAGATACATTGATGAGTTTGGACAA
ACCACAACTAGAATGCAGTGAAAAAAATGCTTTATTTGTGAAATTTGTGATGCTATTGCTTTATTTGTAA
CCATTATAAGCTGCAATAAACAAGTTAACAACAACAATTGCATTCATTTTATGTTTCAGGTTCAGGGGGA
GGTGGGGAGGTTTTTTAAAGCAAGTAAAACCTCTACAAATGTGGTATGGCTGATTATGATCCGGCTGCCT
CGCGCGTTTCGGTGATGACGGTGAAAACCTCTGACACATGCAGCTCCCGGAGACGGTCACAGCTTGTCTG
TAAGCGGATGCCGGGAGCAGACAAGCCCGTCAGGGCGCGTCAGCGGGTGTTGGCGGGTGTCGGGGCGCAG
CCATGACCGGTCGACTCTAGA
Features (pLannotate 1.2.2; 21 found; start..end, strand, type, name):
    475..2264    -  rep_origin     oriP: Epstein-Barr virus oriP replication origin (Yates et al., 2000)
   2269..2487    -  CDS            gL (fragment): GL_EBVB9 - Experimental evidence at protein level: Swiss-Prot protein existence level 1. The heterodimer glycoprotein H-glycoprotein L is required for the fusion of viral and plasma membranes leading to virus entry into the host cell. Acts as a functional inhibitor of gH and maintains gH in an inhibited form. Upon binding to host integrins, gL dissociates from gH leading to activation of the viral fusion glycoproteins gB and gH. Fusion of EBV with B-lymphocytes requires the additional receptor- binding protein gp42, which forms a complex with gH/gL. The heterodimer gH/gL targets also host EPHA
   2570..4495    -  CDS            EBNA1: Epstein-Barr nuclear antigen 1, also known as EBNA-1 crucial for latent viral infection, and for episomal amplification of vectors containing the oriP origin (Okita et al., 2013)
   4533..4877    -  CDS            BRRF2_EBVB9 (fragment): Protein inferred from homology: Swiss-Prot protein existence level 3. From Epstein-Barr virus (strain B95-8) (HHV-4) (Human herpesvirus 4).
   4880..4903    -  promoter       tet promoter (fragment): E. coli promoter for tetracycline efflux protein gene
   5016..5120    +  promoter       AmpR promoter: bla
   5121..5981    +  CDS            AmpR: β-lactamase; bla; confers resistance to ampicillin, carbenicillin, and related antibiotics
   6152..6740    +  rep_origin     ori: high-copy-number ColE1/pMB1/pBR322/pUC origin of replication
   6786..6944    -  CDS            TcR (fragment): tetracycline efflux protein; tet; confers resistance to tetracycline
   7065..7265    -  CDS            MDV035 (fragment): UL24_GAHVM - Protein inferred from homology: Swiss-Prot protein existence level 3. May play a role in the dispersal of host nucleolin from the nucleolus throughout the nucleus leading to a decrease in ribosome biogenesis. From Gallid herpesvirus 2 (strain Chicken/Md5/ATCC VR-987) (GaHV-2) (Marek's disease herpesvirus type 1).
   7254..7316    +  promoter       Mini-TK promoter: minimal herpes simplex virus (HSV) thymidine kinase promoter
   7359..8396    +  CDS            HygR: hygromycin B phosphotransferase confers resistance to hygromycin
   8438..8486    +  polyA_signal   HSV TK poly(A) signal: herpes simplex virus thymidine kinase polyadenylation signal (Cole and Stacy, 1985)
   8686..8910    +  CDS            gH (fragment): GH_HHV11 - Experimental evidence at protein level: Swiss-Prot protein existence level 1. The heterodimer glycoprotein H-glycoprotein L is required for the fusion of viral and plasma membranes leading to virus entry into the host cell. Following initial binding to host receptor, membrane fusion is mediated by the fusion machinery composed of gB and the heterodimer gH/gL. May also be involved in the fusion between the virion envelope and the outer nuclear membrane during virion morphogenesis. From Human herpesvirus 1 (strain 17) (HHV-1) (Human herpes simplex virus 1).
   8941..8966    -  CDS            bla(M) (fragment): β-lactamase lacking the signal sequence; bla(M); allows cytosolic expression of β-lactamase
   9140..9519    +  enhancer       CMV enhancer: human cytomegalovirus immediate early enhancer
   9521..9720    +  promoter       CMV promoter: human cytomegalovirus (CMV) immediate early promoter
   9874..10926   +  CDS            CCR5: CCR5_HUMAN - Also known as CMKBR5. Experimental evidence at protein level: Swiss-Prot protein existence level 1. (Microbial infection) Acts as a coreceptor (CD4 being the primary receptor) of human immunodeficiency virus-1/HIV-1. From Homo sapiens (Human).
  10952..11086   -  polyA_signal   SV40 poly(A) signal: SV40 polyadenylation signal
  11109..11191   -  CDS            large T antigen (fragment): large T antigen from SV40 (simian virus 40)
  11194..11234   +  CDS            rop (fragment): Rop protein, which maintains plasmids at low copy number; rop
