[The description below was written by a language model from this plasmid's Addgene catalogue record and pLannotate feature annotations shown in this document.]
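Description:
pCEP4-myc-CCR5 is a mammalian expression plasmid built on the Invitrogen pCEP4 episomal backbone and carries full-length, wild-type human CCR5 (CD195), the chemokine receptor that also serves as an HIV-1 coreceptor. The 11,361 bp plasmid is propagated in E. coli through a high-copy ColE1/pUC-type origin with ampicillin selection (AmpR). For mammalian cells, the backbone supplies the Epstein-Barr virus oriP origin together with the EBNA1 coding sequence, which lets the plasmid persist as a replicating extrachromosomal episome in permissive cells. It also carries a hygromycin B phosphotransferase cassette, driven by a minimal HSV thymidine kinase promoter and ended by the HSV TK polyadenylation signal, for selecting cells that retain it. The feature table also lists several short fragment hits: herpesvirus gL, gH, BRRF2 and UL24-like pieces, plus tet, rop, bla and SV40 large T fragments. These look like backbone remnants flanking the functional elements rather than intact genes.

The CCR5 insert sits between NheI and XhoI sites, downstream of the CMV immediate-early enhancer and promoter and upstream of an SV40 polyadenylation signal. According to the record, the receptor is preceded by the influenza A haemagglutinin signal/leader sequence and a c-myc epitope tag. These N-terminal additions are not annotated separately in the feature table, but they plausibly account for the recorded insert size exceeding the annotated CCR5 coding region. The leader directs the protein into the secretory pathway, and because the N-terminus of CCR5 is extracellular, the myc tag should be accessible to antibody on intact cells, allowing surface expression to be measured. The associated publication title indicates the construct was used for mapping interaction sites on human chemokine receptors by deep mutational scanning.
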