Addgene plasmid #98948: pCEP4-myc-CCR5
Purpose: Mammalian expression plasmid for N-terminal myc-tagged human CCR5
Depositing lab: Erik Procko. Depositing organization: University of Illinois at Urbana-Champaign. Publication: Mapping Interaction Sites on Human Chemokine Receptors by Deep Mutational Scanning. Heredia JD, Park J, Brubaker RJ, Szymanski SK, Gill KS, Procko E. J Immunol. 2018 Apr 20. pii: jimmunol.1800343. doi: 10.4049/jimmunol.1800343. PubMed 29678950.
Backbone
  Vector backbone: pCEP4
  Backbone manufacturer: Invitrogen
  Vector type: Mammalian Expression
  Selectable markers: Hygromycin
Growth in bacteria
  Bacterial resistance: Ampicillin, 100 μg/mL
  Growth temperature: 37°C
  Growth strain: DH5alpha
  Copy number: High Copy
Gene/Insert
  Gene/Insert name: CCR5 (alt name: CD195)
  Species: H. sapiens (human)
  Insert size (bp): 1161
  Mutation: Full-length, wildtype
  GenBank ID: NM_000579
  Entrez Gene: CCR5 (a.k.a. CC-CKR-5, CCCKR5, CCR-5, CD195, CKR-5, CKR5, CMKBR5, IDDM22)
  Promoter: CMV
  Tag / fusion protein: Signal/leader sequence from Influenza A virus HA protein (N terminal on insert); c-myc epitope tag (N terminal on insert)
  Cloning method: Restriction Enzyme; 5′ cloning site NheI (not destroyed); 3′ cloning site XhoI (not destroyed)
  Sequencing primers: 5′ CMV_fwd; 3′ EBV_rev
Terms and licenses: Academic/Nonprofit Terms; Industry Terms: Not Available to Industry
How to cite: pCEP4-myc-CCR5 was a gift from Erik Procko (Addgene plasmid # 98948 ; http://n2t.net/addgene:98948 ; RRID:Addgene_98948)
