>Addgene plasmid #98948 | pCEP4-myc-CCR5 | addgene partial sequence | sequence record 193123 | Addgene partial NGS Result
CTGCCCCTCCCGCTCCTGCTCCTGCTCCTGTTCCACCGTGGGTCCCTTTGCAGCCAATGCAACTTGGACG
TTTTTGGGGTCTCCGGACACCATCTCTATGTCTTGGCCCTGATCCTGAGCCGCCCGGGGCTCCTGGTCTT
CCGCCTCCTCGTCCTCGTCCTCTTCCCCGTCCTCGTCCATGGTTATCACCCCCTCTTCTTTGAGGTCCAC
TGCCGCCGGAGCCTTCTGGTCCAGATGTGTCTCCCTTCTCTCCTAGGCCATTTCCAGGTCCTGTACCTGG
CCCCTCGTCAGACATGATTCACACTAAAAGAGATCAATAGACATCTTTATTAGACGACGCTCAGTGAATA
CAGGGAGTGCAGACTCCTGCCCCCTCCAACAGCCCCCCCACCCTCATCCCCTTCATGGTCGCTGTCAGAC
AGATCCAGGTCTGAAAATTCCCCATCCTCCGAACCATCCTCGTCCTCATCACCAATTACTCGCAGCCCGG
AAAACTCCCGCTGAACATCCTCAAGATTTGCGTCCTGAGCCTCAAGCCAGGCCTCAAATTCCTCGTCCCC
CTTTTTGCTGGACGGTAGGGATGGGGATTCTCGGGACCCCTCCTCTTCCTCTTCAAGGTCACCAGACAGA
GATGCTACTGGGGCAACGGAAGAAAAGCTGGGTGCGGCCTGTGAGGATCAGCTTATCGATGATAAGCTGT
CAAACATGAGAATTCTTGAAGACGAAAGGGCCTCGTGATACGCCTATTTTTATAGGTTAATGTCATGATA
ATAATGGTTTCTTAGACGTCAGGTGGCACTTTTCGGGGAAATGTGCGCGGAACCCCTATTTGTTTATTTT
TCTAAATACATTCAAATATGTATCCGCTCATGAGACAATAACCCTGATAAATGCTTCAATAATATTGAAA
AAGGAAGAGTATGAGTATTCAACATTTCCGTGTCGCCCTTATTCCCTTTTTTGCGGCATTTTGCCTTCCT
GTTTTTGCTCACCCAGAAACGCTGGTGAAAGTAAAAGATGCTGAAGATCAGTTGGGTGCACGAGTGGGTT
ACATCGAACTGGATCTCAACAGCGGTAAGATCCTTGAGAGTTTTCGCCCCGAAGAACGTTTTCCAATGAT
GAGCACTTTTAAAGTTCTGCTATGTGGCGCGGTATTATCCCGTGTTGACGCCGGGCAAGAGCAACTCGGT
CGCCGCATACACTATTCTCAGAATGACTTGGTTGAGTACTCACCAGTCACAGAAAAGCATCTTACGGATG
GCATGACAGTAAGAGAATTATGCAGTGCTGCCATAACCATGAGTGATAACACTGCGGCCAACTTACTTCT
GACAACGATCGGAGGACCGAAGGAGCTAACCGCTTTTTTGCACAACATGGGGGATCATGTAACTCGCCTT
GATCGTTGGGAACCGGAGCTGAATGAAGCCATACCAAACGACGAGCGTGACACCACGATGCCTGCAGCAA
TGGCAACAACGTTGCGCAAACTATTAACTGGCGAACTACTTACTCTAGCTTCCCGGCAACAATTAATAGA
CTGGATGGAGGCGGATAAAGTTGCAGGACCACTTCTGCGCTCGGCCCTTCCGGCTGGCTGGTTTATTGCT
GATAAATCTGGAGCCGGTGAGCGTGGGTCTCGCGGTATCATTGCAGCACTGGGGCCAGATGGTAAGCCCT
CCCGTATCGTAGTTATCTACACGACGGGGAGTCAGGCAACTATGGATGAACGAAATAGACAGATCGCTGA
GATAGGTGCCTCACTGATTAAGCATTGGTAACTGTCAGACCAAGTTTACTCATATATACTTTAGATTGAT
TTAAAACTTCATTTTTAATTTAAAAGGATCTAGGTGAAGATCCTTTTTGATAATCTCATGACCAAAATCC
CTTAACGTGAGTTTTCGTTCCACTGAGCGTCAGACCCCGTAGAAAAGATCAAAGGATCTTCTTGAGATCC
TTTTTTTCTGCGCGTAATCTGCTGCTTGCAAACAAAAAAACCACCGCTACCAGCGGTGGTTTGTTTGCCG
GATCAAGAGCTACCAACTCTTTTTCCGAAGGTAACTGGCTTCAGCAGAGCGCAGATACCAAATACTGTCC
TTCTAGTGTAGCCGTAGTTAGGCCACCACTTCAAGAACTCTGTAGCACCGCCTACATACCTCGCTCTGCT
AATCCTGTTACCAGTGGCTGCTGCCAGTGGCGATAAGTCGTGTCTTACCGGGTTGGACTCAAGACGATAG
TTACCGGATAAGGCGCAGCGGTCGGGCTGAACGGGGGGTTCGTGCACACAGCCCAGCTTGGAGCGAACGA
CCTACACCGAACTGAGATACCTACAGCGTGAGCTATGAGAAAGCGCCACGCTTCCCGAAGGGAGAAAGGC
GGACAGGTATCCGGTAAGCGGCAGGGTCGGAACAGGAGAGCGCACGAGGGAGCTTCCAGGGGGAAACGCC
TGGTATCTTTATAGTCCTGTCGGGTTTCGCCACCTCTGACTTGAGCGTCGATTTTTGTGATGCTCGTCAG
GGGGGCGGAGCCTATGGAAAAACGCCAGCAACGCGGCCTTTTTACGGTTCCTGGCCTTTTGCTGGCCTTG
AAGCTGTCCCTGATGGTCGTCATCTACCTGCCTGGACAGCATGGCCTGCAACGCGGGCATCCCGATGCCG
CCGGAAGCGAGAAGAATCATAATGGGGAAGGCCATCCAGCCTCGCGTCGCGAACGCCAGCAAGACGTAGC
CCAGCGCGTCGGCCCCGAGATGCGCCGCGTGCGGCTGCTGGAGATGGCGGACGCGATGGATATGTTCTGC
CAAGGGTTGGTTTGCGCATTCACAGTTCTCCGCAAGAATTGATTGGCTCCAATTCTTGGAGTGGTGAATC
CGTTAGCGAGGTGCCGCCCTGCTTCATCCCCGTGGCCCGTTGCTCGCGTTTGCTGGCGGTGTCCCCGGAA
GAAATATATTTGCATGTCTTTAGTTCTATGATGACACAAACCCCGCCCAGCGTCTTGTCATTGGCGAATT
CGAACACGCAGATGCAGTCGGGGCGGCGCGGTCCGAGGTCCACTTCGCATATTAAGGTGACGCGTGTGGC
CTCGAACACCGAGCGACCCTGCAGCGACCCGCTTAACAGCGTCAACAGCGTGCCGCAGATCCCGGGGGGC
AATGAGATATGAAAAAGCCTGAACTCACCGCGACGTCTGTCGAGAAGTTTCTGATCGAAAAGTTCGACAG
CGTCTCCGACCTGATGCAGCTCTCGGAGGGCGAAGAATCTCGTGCTTTCAGCTTCGATGTAGGAGGGCGT
GGATATGTCCTGCGGGTAAATAGCTGCGCCGATGGTTTCTACAAAGATCGTTATGTTTATCGGCACTTTG
CATCGGCCGCGCTCCCGATTCCGGAAGTGCTTGACATTGGGGAATTCAGCGAGAGCCTGACCTATTGCAT
CTCCCGCCGTGCACAGGGTGTCACGTTGCAAGACCTGCCTGAAACCGAACTGCCCGCTGTTCTGCAGCCG
GTCGCGGAGGCCATGGATGCGATCGCTGCGGCCGATCTTAGCCAGACGAGCGGGTTCGGCCCATTCGGAC
CGCAAGGAATCGGTCAATACACTACATGGCGTGATTTCATATGCGCGATTGCTGATCCCCATGTGTATCA
CTGGCAAACTGTGATGGACGACACCGTCAGTGCGTCCGTCGCGCAGGCTCTCGATGAGCTGATGCTTTGG
GCCGAGGACTGCCCCGAAGTCCGGCACCTCGTGCACGCGGATTTCGGCTCCAACAATGTCCTGACGGACA
ATGGCCGCATAACAGCGGTCATTGACTGGAGCGAGGCGATGTTCGGGGATTCCCAATACGAGGTCGCCAA
CATCTTCTTCTGGAGGCCGTGGTTGGCTTGTATGGAGCAGCAGACGCGCTACTTCGAGCGGAGGCATCCG
GAGCTTGCAGGATCGCCGCGGCTCCGGGCGTATATGCTCCGCATTGGTCTTGACCAACTCTATCAGAGCT
TGGTTGACGGCAATTTCGATGATGCAGCTTGGGCGCAGGGTCGATGCGACGCAATCGTCCGATCCGGAGC
CGGGACTGTCGGGCGTACACAAATCGCCCGCAGAAGCGCGGCCGTCTGGACCGATGGCTGTGTAGAAGTA
CTCGCCGATAGTGGAAACCGACGCCCCAGCACTCGTCCGGATCGGGAGATGGGGGAGGCTAACTGAAACA
CGGAAGGAGACAATACCGGAAGGAACCCGCGCTATGACGGCAATAAAAAGACAGAATAAAACGCACGGGT
GTTGGGTCGTTTGTTCATAAACGCGGGGTTCGGTCCCAGGGCTGGCACTCTGTCGATACCCCACCGAGAC
CCCATTGGGGCCAATACGCCCGCGTTTCTTCCTTTTCCCCACCCCACCCCCCAAGTTCGGGTGAAGGCCC
AGGGCTCGCAGCCAACGTCGGGGCGGCAGGCCCTGCCATAGCCACTGGCCCCGTGGGTTAGGGACGGGGT
CCCCCATGGGGAATGGTTTATGGTTCGTGGGGGTTATTATTTTGGGCGTTGCGTGGGGTCAGGTCCACGA
CTGGACTGAGCAGACAGACCCATGGTTTTTGGATGGCCTGGGCATGGACCGCATGTACTGGCGCGACACG
AACACCGGGCGTCTGTGGCTGCCAAACACCCCCGACCCCCAAAAACCACCGCGCGGATTTCTGGCGTGCC
AAGCTAGTCGACCAATTCTCATGTTTGACAGCTTATCATCGCAGATCCGGGCAACGTTGTTGCCATTGCT
GCAGGCGCAGAACTGGTAGGTATGGAAGATCTATACATTGAATCAATATTGGCAATTAGCCATATTAGTC
ATTGGTTATATAGCATAAATCAATATTGGCTATTGGCCATTGCATACGTTGTATCTATATCATAATATGT
ACATTTATATTGGCTCATGTCCAATATGACCGCCATGTTGACATTGATTATTGACTAGTTATTAATAGTA
ATCAATTACGGGGTCATTAGTTCATAGCCCATATATGGAGTTCCGCGTTACATAACTTACGGTAAATGGC
CCGCCTGGCTGACCGCCCAACGACCCCCGCCCATTGACGTCAATAATGACGTATGTTCCCATAGTAACGC
CAATAGGGACTTTCCATTGACGTCAATGGGTGGAGTATTTACGGTAAACTGCCCACTTGGCAGTACATCA
AGTGTATCATATGCCAAGTCCGCCCCCTATTGACGTCAATGACGGTAAATGGCCCGCCTGGCATTATGCC
CAGTACATGACCTTACGGGACTTTCCTACTTGGCAGTACATCTACGTATTAGTCATCGCTATTACCATGG
TGATGCGGTTTTGGCAGTACACCAATGGGCGTGGATAGCGGTTTGACTCACGGGGATTTCCAAGTCTCCA
CCCCATTGACGTCAATGGGAGTTTGTTTTGGCACCAAAATCAACGGGACTTTCCAAAATGTCGTAATAAC
CCCGCCCCGTTGACGCAAATGGGCGGTAGGCGTGTACGGTGGGAGGTCTATATAAGCAGAGCTCGTTTAG
TGAACCGTCAGATCTCTAGAAGCTGGGTACCAGCTGCTAGCGCCACCATGAAGACCATCATCGCCCTGAG
CTACATCTTCTGCCTGGTGTTCGCCGAGCAAAAGCTGATCTCAGAGGAGGACCTGGGCAGCCCTGGCGGT
GCCGATTATCAAGTGTCAAGTCCAATCTATGACATCAATTATTATACATCGGAGCCCTGCCAAAAAATCA
ATGTGAAGCAAATCGCAGCCCGCCTCCTGCCTCCGCTCTACTCACTGGTGTTCATCTTTGGTTTTGTGGG
CAACATGCTGGTCATCCTCATCCTGATAAACTGCAAAAGGCTGAAGAGCATGACTGACATCTACCTGCTC
AACCTGGCCATCTCTGACCTGTTTTTCCTTCTTACTGTCCCCTTCTGGGCTCACTATGCTGCCGCCCAGT
GGGACTTTGGAAATACAATGTGTCAACTCTTGACAGGGCTCTATTTTATAGGCTTCTTCTCTGGAATCTT
CTTCATCATCCTCCTGACAATCGATAGGTACCTGGCTGTCGTCCATGCTGTGTTTGCTTTAAAAGCCAGG
ACGGTCACCTTTGGGGTGGTGACAAGTGTGATCACTTGGGTGGTGGCTGTGTTTGCGTCTCTCCCAGGAA
TCATCTTTACCAGATCTCAAAAAGAAGGTCTTCATTACACCTGCAGCTCTCATTTTCCATACAGTCAGTA
TCAATTCTGGAAGAATTTCCAGACATTAAAGATAGTCATCTTGGGGCTGGTCCTGCCGCTGCTTGTAATG
GTCATCTGCTACTCGGGAATCCTAAAAACTCTGCTTCGGTGTCGAAATGAGAAGAAGAGGCACAGGGCTG
TGAGGCTTATCTTCACCATCATGATTGTTTATTTTCTCTTCTGGGCTCCCTACAACATTGTCCTTCTCCT
GAACACCTTCCAGGAATTCTTTGGCCTGAATAATTGCAGTAGCTCTAACAGGTTGGACCAAGCTATGCAG
GTGACAGAGACTCTTGGGATGACGCACTGCTGCATCAACCCCATCATCTATGCCTTTGTCGGGGAGAAGT
TCAGAAACTACCTCTTAGTCTTCTTCCAAAAGCACATTGCCAAACGCTTCTGCAAATGCTGTTCTATTTT
CCAGCAAGAGGCTCCCGAGCGAGCAAGCTCAGTTTACACCCGATCCACTGGGGAGCAGGAAATATCTGTG
GGCTTGTGATAACTCGAGGCCGGCAAGGCCGGATCCAGACATGATAAGATACATTGATGAGTTTGGACAA
ACCACAACTAGAATGCAGTGAAAAAAATGCTTTATTTGTGAAATTTGTGATGCTATTGCTTTATTTGTAA
CCATTATAAGCTGCAATAAACAAGTTAACAACAACAATTGCATTCATTTTATGTTTCAGGTTCAGGGGGA
GGTGTGGGAGGTTTTTTAAAGCAAGTAAAACCTCTACAAATGTGGTATGGCTGATTATGATCCGGCTGCC
TCGCGCGTTTCGGTGATGACGGTGAAAACCTCTGACACATGCAGCTCCCGGAGACGGTCACAGCTTGTCT
GTAAGCGGATGCCGGGAGCAGACAAGCCCGTCAGGGCGCGTCAGCGGGTGTTGGCGGGTGTCGGGGCGCA
GCCATGAGGTCGACTCTAGAGGATCGATCCCCGCCCCGGACGAACTAAACCTGACTACGACATCTCTGCC
CCTTCTTCGCGGGGCAGTGCATGTAATCCCTTCAGTTGGTTGGTACAACTTGCCAACTGGGCCCTGTTCC
ACATGTGACACGGGGGGGGACCAAACACAAAGGGGTTCTCTGACTGTAGTTGACATCCTTATAAATGGAT
GTGCACATTTGCCAACACTGAGTGGCTTTCATCCTGGAGCAGACTTTGCAGTCTGTGGACTGCAACACAA
CATTGCCTTTATGTGTAACTCTTGGCTGAAGCTCTTACACCAATGCTGGGGGACATGTACCTCCCAGGGG
CCCAGGAAGACTACGGGAGGCTACACCAACGTCAATCAGAGGGGCCTGTGTAGCTACCGATAAGCGGACC
CTCAAGAGGGCATTAGCAATAGTGTTTATAAGGCCCCCTTGTTAACCCTAAACGGGTAGCATATGCTTCC
CGGGTAGTAGTATATACTATCCAGACTAACCCTAATTCAATAGCATATGTTACCCAACGGGAAGCATATG
CTATCGAATTAGGGTTAGTAAAAGGGTCCTAAGGAACAGCGATATCTCCCACCCCATGAGCTGTCACGGT
TTTATTTACATGGGGTCAGGATTCCACGAGGGTAGTGAACCATTTTAGTCACAAGGGCAGTGGCTGAAGA
TCAAGGAGCGGGCAGTGAACTCTCCTGAATCTTCGCCTGCTTCTTCATTCTCCTTCGTTTAGCTAATAGA
ATAACTGCTGAGTTGTGAACAGTAAGGTGTATGTGAGGTGCTCGAAAACAAGGTTTCAGGTGACGCCCCC
AGAATAAAATTTGGACGGGGGGTTCAGTGGTGGCATTGTGCTATGACACCAATATAACCCTCACAAACCC
CTTGGGCAATAAATACTAGTGTAGGAATGAAACATTCTGAATATCTTTAACAATAGAAATCCATGGGGTG
GGGACAAGCCGTAAAGACTGGATGTCCATCTCACACGAATTTATGGCTATGGGCAACACATAATCCTAGT
GCAATATGATACTGGGGTTATTAAGATGTGTCCCAGGCAGGGACCAAGACAGGTGAACCATGTTGTTACA
CTCTATTTGTAACAAGGGGAAAGAGAGTGGACGCCGACAGCAGCGGACTCCACTGGTTGTCTCTAACACC
CCCGAAAATTAAACGGGGCTCCACGCCAATGGGGCCCATAAACAAAGACAAGTGGCCACTCTTTTTTTTG
AAATTGTGGAGTGGGGGCACGCGTCAGCCCCCACACGCCGCCCTGCGGTTTTGGACTGTAAAATAAGGGT
GTAATAACTTGGCTGATTGTAACCCCGCTAACCACTGCGGTCAAACCACTTGCCCACAAAACCACTAATG
GCACCCCGGGGAATACCTGCATAAGTAGGTGGGCGGGCCAAGATAGGGGCGCGATTGCTGCGATCTGGAG
GACAAATTACACACACTTGCGCCTGAGCGCCAAGCACAGGGTTGTTGGTCCTCATATTCACGAGGTCGCT
GAGAGCACGGTGGGCTAATGTTGCCATGGGTAGCATATACTACCCAAATATCTGGATAGCATATGCTATC
CTAATCTATATCTGGGTAGCATAGGCTATCCTAATCTATATCTGGGTAGCATATGCTATCCTAATCTATA
TCTGGGTAGTATATGCTATCCTAATTTATATCTGGGTAGCATAGGCTATCCTAATCTATATCTGGGTAGC
ATATGCTATCCTAATCTATATCTGGGTAGTATATGCTATCCTAATCTGTATCCGGGTAGCATATGCTATC
CTAATAGAGATTAGGGTAGTATATGCTATCCTAATTTATATCTGGGTAGCATATACTACCCAAATATCTG
GATAGCATATGCTATCCTAATCTATATCTGGGTAGCATATGCTATCCTAATCTATATCTGGGTAGCATAG
GCTATCCTAATCTATATCTGGGTAGCATATGCTATCCTAATCTATATCTGGGTAGTATATGCTATCCTAA
TTTATATCTGGGTAGCATAGGCTATCCTAATCTATATCTGGGTAGCATATGCTATCCTAATCTATATCTG
GGTAGTATATGCTATCCTAATCTGTATCCGGGTAGCATATGCTATCCTCATGCATATACAGTCAGCATAT
GATACCCAGTAGTAGAGTGGGAGTGCTATCCTTTGCATATGCCGCCACCTCCCAAGGGGGCGTGAATTTT
CGCTGCTTGTCCTTTTCCTGCTGGTTGCTCCCATTCTTAGGTGAATTTAAGGAGGCCAGGCTAAAGCCGT
CGCATGTCTGATTGCTCACCAGGTAAATGTCGCTAATGTTTTCCAACGCGAGAAGGTGTTGAGCGCGGAG
CTGAGTGACGTGACAACATGGGTATGCCCAATTGCCCCATGTTGGGAGGACGAAAATGGTGACAAGACAG
ATGGCCAGAAATACACCAACAGCACGCATGATGTCTACTGGGGATTTATTCTTTAGTGCGGGGGAATACA
CGGCTTTTAATACGATTGAGGGCGTCTCCTAACAAGTTACATCACTCCTGCCCTTCCTCACCCTCATCTC
CATCACCTCCTTCATCTCCGTCATCTCCGTCATCACCCTCCGCGGCAGCCCCTTCCACCATAGGTGGAAA
CCAGGGAGGCAAATCTACTCCATCGTCAAAGCTGCACACAGTCACCCTGATATTGCAGGTAGGAGCGGGC
TTTGTCATAACAAGGTCCTTAATCGCATCCTTCAAAACCTCAGCAAATATATGAGTTTGTAAAAAGACCA
TGAAATAACAGACAATGGACTCCCTTAGCGGGCCAGGTTGTGGGCCGGGTCCAGGGGCCATTCCAAAGGG
GAGACGACTCAATGGTGTAAGACGACATTGTGGAATAGCAAGGGCAGTTCCTCGCCTTAGGTTGTAAAGG
GAGGTCTTACTACCTCCATATACGAACACACCGGCGACCCAAGTTCCTTCGTCGGTAGTCCTTTCTACGT
GACTCCTAGCC
